>Addgene plasmid #105128 | pFGAMS-mEos2 | addgene full sequence | sequence record 204163 | Addgene NGS Result
GAAAAGATCAAAGGATCTTCTTGAGATCCTTTTTTTCTGCGCGTAATCTGCTGCTTGCAAACAAAAAAAC
CACCGCTACCAGCGGTGGTTTGTTTGCCGGATCAAGAGCTACCAACTCTTTTTCCGAAGGTAACTGGCTT
CAGCAGAGCGCAGATACCAAATACTGTTCTTCTAGTGTAGCCGTAGTTAGGCCACCACTTCAAGAACTCT
GTAGCACCGCCTACATACCTCGCTCTGCTAATCCTGTTACCAGTGGCTGCTGCCAGTGGCGATAAGTCGT
GTCTTACCGGGTTGGACTCAAGACGATAGTTACCGGATAAGGCGCAGCGGTCGGGCTGAACGGGGGGTTC
GTGCACACAGCCCAGCTTGGAGCGAACGACCTACACCGAACTGAGATACCTACAGCGTGAGCTATGAGAA
AGCGCCACGCTTCCCGAAGGGAGAAAGGCGGACAGGTATCCGGTAAGCGGCAGGGTCGGAACAGGAGAGC
GCACGAGGGAGCTTCCAGGGGGAAACGCCTGGTATCTTTATAGTCCTGTCGGGTTTCGCCACCTCTGACT
TGAGCGTCGATTTTTGTGATGCTCGTCAGGGGGGCGGAGCCTATGGAAAAACGCCAGCAACGCGGCCTTT
TTACGGTTCCTGGCCTTTTGCTGGCCTTTTGCTCACATGTTCTTTCCTGCGTTATCCCCTGATTCTGTGG
ATAACCGTATTACCGCCATGCATTAGTTATTAATAGTAATCAATTACGGGGTCATTAGTTCATAGCCCAT
ATATGGAGTTCCGCGTTACATAACTTACGGTAAATGGCCCGCCTGGCTGACCGCCCAACGACCCCCGCCC
ATTGACGTCAATAATGACGTATGTTCCCATAGTAACGCCAATAGGGACTTTCCATTGACGTCAATGGGTG
GAGTATTTACGGTAAACTGCCCACTTGGCAGTACATCAAGTGTATCATATGCCAAGTACGCCCCCTATTG
ACGTCAATGACGGTAAATGGCCCGCCTGGCATTATGCCCAGTACATGACCTTATGGGACTTTCCTACTTG
GCAGTACATCTACGTATTAGTCATCGCTATTACCATGGTGATGCGGTTTTGGCAGTACATCAATGGGCGT
GGATAGCGGTTTGACTCACGGGGATTTCCAAGTCTCCACCCCATTGACGTCAATGGGAGTTTGTTTTGGC
ACCAAAATCAACGGGACTTTCCAAAATGTCGTAACAACTCCGCCCCATTGACGCAAATGGGCGGTAGGCG
TGTACGGTGGGAGGTCTATATAAGCAGAGCTGGTTTAGTGAACCGTCAGATCCGCTAGCGCTACCGGACT
CAGATCTCATGTCCCCAGTCCTTCACTTCTATGTTCGTCCCTCTGGCCATGAGGGGGCAGCCCCTGGACA
CACTCGGAGGAAACTGCAAGGGAAACTGCCAGAGCTGCAGGGCGTCGAGACTGAACTGTGCTACAACGTG
AACTGGACAGCTGAGGCCCTCCCCAGTGCTGAGGAGACAAAGAAGCTGATGTGGCTGTTTGGTTGCCCCT
TACTGCTGGATGATGTTGCTCGGGAGTCCTGGCTCCTTCCTGGCTCCAATGACCTGCTGCTGGAGGTCGG
GCCCAGGCTGAACTTCTCCACCCCAACATCCACCAACATCGTGTCAGTGTGCCGCGCCACTGGGCTGGGG
CCTGTGGATCGTGTGGAGACCACCCGGCGCTACCGGCTCTCGTTTGCCCACCCCCCGTCAGCTGAGGTGG
AAGCCATTGCTCTGGCTACCCTGCACGACCGGATGACAGAGCAGCACTTCCCCCATCCCATCCAGAGTTT
CTCCCCTGAGAGCATGCCGGAACCCCTCAATGGCCCTATCAATATACTGGGTGAGGGCCGGCTTGCGCTG
GAGAAGGCCAACCAGGAGCTTGGTCTGGCTTTAGACTCTTGGGACCTAGACTTCTACACCAAGCGCTTCC
AGGAGCTACAGCGGAACCCGAGCACTGTGGAGGCCTTTGACTTGGCGCAGTCCAATAGCGAGCACAGCCG
ACACTGGTTCTTCAAGGGCCAGCTCCACGTGGATGGGCAGAAGCTGGTGCACTCACTGTTTGAGTCCATC
ATGAGCACCCAGGAATCCTCGAACCCCAACAACGTCCTCAAATTCTGTGATAACAGCAGTGCAATCCAGG
GAAAGGAAGTCCGATTCCTACGGCCTGAGGACCCCACACGGCCAAGCCGCTTCCAGCAACAGCAAGGGCT
GAGACATGTTGTCTTCACAGCAGAGACTCACAACTTTCCCACAGGAGTATGCCCCTTTAGTGGTGCAACC
ACTGGCACAGGGGGCCGGATTCGAGATGTCCAGTGCACAGGCCGCGGGGCCCACGTGGTGGCTGGCACTG
CCGGCTATTGCTTTGGAAATCTGCATATTCCAGGTTACAATCTGCCCTGGGAGGATCCAAGCTTCCAGTA
TCCTGGGAATTTTGCCCGGCCCCTGGAGGTTGCCATTGAAGCCAGTAATGGAGCTTCTGACTATGGCAAC
AAGTTTGGGGAACCAGTGCTGGCTGGCTTCGCCCGCTCCTTGGGCCTCCAGCTCCCAGACGGCCAGCGGC
GTGAGTGGATCAAGCCCATCATGTTTAGTGGGGGCATTGGGTCCATGGAAGCTGACCACATAAGCAAGGA
GGCCCCAGAGCCAGGCATGGAAGTTGTAAAGGTTGGAGGTCCCGTCTACAGGATTGGAGTTGGAGGTGGA
GCTGCTTCATCTGTGCAGGTGCAGGGAGATAACACCAGTGACCTGGACTTTGGGGCTGTGCAGCGAGGAG
ACCCGGAGATGGAACAGAAGATGAACCGTGTGATCAGGGCTTGTGTGGAGGCCCCCAAGGGAAACCCCAT
CTGCAGCCTTCATGATCAGGGCGCTGGTGGCAATGGCAATGTCCTAAAAGAGCTGAGTGACCCAGCTGGA
GCCATCATTTACACCAGCCGCTTCCAGCTTGGGGACCCAACCCTGAATGCCCTGGAAATCTGGGGGGCTG
AGTACCAGGAATCAAATGCTCTTCTGCTGAGGTCCCCCAACCGGGACTTCCTGACTCATGTCAGTGCCCG
TGAACGTTGCCCGGCTTGCTTCGTGGGCACCATCACTGGAGACCGGAGAATAGTGCTGGTGGACGATCGG
GAGTGTCCTGTCAGAAGAAATGGCCAGGGGGATGCCCCCCCGACACCCCTGCCAACCCCTGTGGACCTGG
AGCTCGAATGGGTGCTGGGCAAGATGCCTCGGAAGGAGTTCTTCCTGCAGAGGAAGCCCCCCATGCTGCA
GCCTCTGGCCTTGCCCCCAGGGCTGAGCGTGCACCAGGCTCTGGAGAGGGTTCTGAGGCTGCCCGCCGTG
GCCAGCAAGCGCTACCTCACCAATAAGGTGGACCGCTCCGTGGGAGGCCTGGTGGCCCAGCAGCAGTGCG
TGGGGCCCCTGCAAACTCCTCTGGCAGATGTAGCGGTTGTGGCACTGAGCCATGAGGAGCTCATAGGGGC
TGCCACAGCCTTGGGAGAACAGCCAGTCAAGAGCCTGCTGGACCCAAAAGTCGCCGCCCGGCTGGCCGTG
GCCGAAGCCCTCACCAACCTGGTGTTTGCTCTGGTCACTGACCTCCGGGATGTGAAGTGTAGCGGGAACT
GGATGTGGGCAGCCAAGCTCCCAGGGGAGGGCGCAGCTTTGGCGGATGCCTGTGAGGCTATGGTGGCAGT
GATGGCAGCCCTGGGTGTGGCAGTGGATGGTGGCAAGGACTCCCTCAGCATGGCTGCTCGGGTTGGCACT
GAGACCGTGCGGGCTCCTGGGTCACTGGTCATCTCAGCCTATGCCGTCTGCCCAGACATCACAGCCACTG
TGACCCCAGACCTCAAGCATCCTGAAGGGAGAGGCCATCTGCTCTATGTGGCTCTGAGCCCTGGGCAGCA
CCGGCTCGGGGGCACAGCTCTGGCCCAGTGCTTCTCCCAGCTTGGGGAACACCCTCCAGACCTGGACCTT
CCTGAGAACTTGGTGCGGGCCTTCAGCATCACTCAGGGGCTGCTGAAAGACCGCCTCCTCTGCTCAGGCC
ACGATGTCAGTGACGGAGGCCTCGTCACATGCCTGCTGGAGATGGCCTTTGCTGGAAATTGCGGGCTACA
GGTGGATGTGCCTGTCCCCAGGGTTGATGTCCTGTCTGTGCTGTTCGCTGAGGAGCCAGGCCTCGTGCTG
GAGGTGCAGGAGCCAGACCTGGCCCAGGTGCTGAAGCGTTACCGGGATGCTGGCCTCCATTGCCTGGAGC
TGGGCCACACAGGCGAGGCCGGGCCCCACGCCATGGTCCGGGTGTCAGTGAACGGGGCTGTGGTTCTGGA
GGAGCCTGTTGGGGAGCTGCGAGCCCTCTGGGAGGAGACGAGTTTCCAGCTGGACCGGCTACAGGCAGAG
CCTCGCTGTGTGGCAGAGGAGGAACGGGGCCTGAGGGAGCGGATGGGGCCCAGCTATTGCCTGCCCCCCA
CCTTTCCCAAAGCCTCCGTGCCCCGTGAGCCTGGTGGTCCCAGCCCCCGAGTCGCCATCTTGCGAGAGGA
GGGCAGTAATGGAGACCGGGAGATGGCCGATGCCTTCCACTTAGCTGGGTTTGAGGTATGGGACGTGACC
ATGCAGGACCTCTGCTCTGGGGCAATTGGGCTGGACACTTTCCGTGGCGTGGCCTTCGTGGGCGGCTTCA
GCTATGCAGATGTCCTGGGCTCTGCCAAAGGGTGGGCAGCTGCTGTGACCTTTCATCCCAGGGCTGGGGC
TGAGCTGAGGCGCTTCCGGAAGCGGCCAGACACCTTCAGCCTGGGCGTGTGTAATGGCTGTCAACTGCTG
GCTCTGCTCGGCTGGGTGGGAGGCGACCCCAATGAGGATGCTGCAGAGATGGGCCCTGACTCCCAGCCAG
CCCGGCCAGGCCTTCTGCTACGCCACAACCTGTCTGGGCGCTACGAGTCTCGCTGGGCCAGCGTGCGTGT
GGGGCCTGGGCCAGCCCTGATGCTGCGAGGGATGGAGGGCGCCGTGCTGCCCGTGTGGAGTGCGCACGGG
GAAGGTTACGTAGCATTTTCTTCTCCGGAACTCCAAGCTCAGATTGAGGCCAGGGGCTTGGCTCCACTGC
ACTGGGCTGATGATGACGGGAACCCCACAGAGCAGTACCCTCTGAATCCCAATGGGTCCCCAGGGGGCGT
GGCTGGCATCTGCTCCTGTGATGGCCGCCACCTGGCTGTCATGCCTCACCCTGAGCGGGCCGTTAGGCCT
TGGCAGTGGGCATGGCGACCCCCTCCATTTGATACTCTGACCACCTCCCCCTGGCTCCAGCTCTTTATCA
ATGCCCGAAACTGGACCCTGGAAGGGAGCTGCCAGTCGACGGTACCGCGGGCCCGGGATCCACCGGTCGC
CACCATGAGTGCGATTAAGCCAGACATGAAGATCAAACTCCGTATGGAAGGCAACGTAAACGGGCACCAC
TTTGTGATCGACGGAGATGGTACAGGCAAGCCTTTTGAGGGAAAACAGAGTATGGATCTTGAAGTCAAAG
AGGGCGGACCTCTGCCTTTTGCCTTTGATATCCTGACCACTGCATTCCATTACGGCAACAGGGTATTCGC
CAAATATCCAGACAACATACAAGACTATTTTAAGCAGTCGTTTCCTAAGGGGTATTCGTGGGAACGAAGC
TTGACTTTCGAAGACGGGGGCATTTGCATTGCCAGAAACGACATAACAATGGAAGGGGACACTTTCTATA
ATAAAGTTCGATTTTATGGTACCAACTTTCCCGCCAATGGTCCAGTTATGCAGAAGAAGACGCTGAAATG
GGAGCCCTCCACTGAGAAAATGTATGTGCGTGATGGAGTGCTGACGGGTGATATTCATATGGCTTTGTTG
CTTGAAGGAAATGCCCATTACCGATGTGACTTCAGAACTACTTACAAAGCTAAGGAGAAGGGTGTCAAGT
TACCAGGCTACCACTTTGTGGACCACTGCATTGAGATTTTAAGCCATGACAAAGATTACAACAAGGTTAA
GCTGTATGAGCATGCTGTTGCTCATTCTGGATTGCCTGACAATGCCAGACGATAAGCGGCCGCGACTCTA
GATCATAATCAGCCATACCACATTTGTAGAGGTTTTACTTGCTTTAAAAAACCTCCCACACCTCCCCCTG
AACCTGAAACATAAAATGAATGCAATTGTTGTTGTTAACTTGTTTATTGCAGCTTATAATGGTTACAAAT
AAAGCAATAGCATCACAAATTTCACAAATAAAGCATTTTTTTCACTGCATTCTAGTTGTGGTTTGTCCAA
ACTCATCAATGTATCTTAAGGCGTAAATTGTAAGCGTTAATATTTTGTTAAAATTCGCGTTAAATTTTTG
TTAAATCAGCTCATTTTTTAACCAATAGGCCGAAATCGGCAAAATCCCTTATAAATCAAAAGAATAGACC
GAGATAGGGT
[37 nt withheld, positions 6451-6487]
AAAGAACGTGGACTCCAACGTCAAAGG
[49 nt withheld, positions 6515-6563]
T
[91 nt withheld, positions 6565-6655]
G
[124 nt withheld, positions 6657-6780]
CAGGTGGCACTTTTCGGGGAAATGTGCGCGGAACCCCTATTTGTTTATTTTTCTAAATACATTCAAATAT
GTATCCGCTCATGAGACAATAACCCTGATAAATGCTTCAATAATATTGAAAAAGGAAGAGTCCTGAGGCG
GAAAGAACCAGCTGTGGAATGTGTGTCAGTTAGGGTGTGGAAAGTCCCCAGGCTCCCCAGCAGGCAGAAG
TATGCAAAGCATGCATCTCAATTAGTCAGCAACCAGGTGTGGAAAGTCCCCAGGCTCCCCAGCAGGCAGA
AGTATGCAAAGCATGCATCTCAATTAGTCAGCAACCATAGTCCCGCCCCTAACTCCGCCCATCCCGCCCC
TAACTCCGCCCAGTTCCGCCCATTCTCCGCCCCATGGCTGACTAATTTTTTTTATTTATGCAGAGGCCGA
GGCCGCCTCGGCCTCTGAGCTATTCCAGAAGTAGTGAGGAGGCTTTTTTGGAGGCCTAGGCTTTTGCAAA
GATCGATCAAGAGACAGGATGAGGATCGTTTCGCATGATTGAACAAGATGGATTGCACGCAGGTTCTCCG
GCCGCTTGGGTGGAGAGGCTATTCGGCTATGACTGGGCACAACAGACAATCGGCTGCTCTGATGCCGCCG
TGTTCCGGCTGTCAGCGCAGGGGCGCCCGGTTCTTTTTGTCAAGACCGACCTGTCCGGTGCCCTGAATGA
ACTGCAAGACGAGGCAGCGCGGCTATCGTGGCTGGCCACGACGGGCGTTCCTTGCGCAGCTGTGCTCGAC
GTTGTCACTGAAGCGGGAAGGGACTGGCTGCTATTGGGCGAAGTGCCGGGGCAGGATCTCCTGTCATCTC
ACCTTGCTCCTGCCGAGAAAGTATCCATCATGGCTGATGCAATGCGGCGGCTGCATACGCTTGATCCGGC
TACCTGCCCATTCGACCACCAAGCGAAACATCGCATCGAGCGAGCACGTACTCGGATGGAAGCCGGTCTT
GTCGATCAGGATGATCTGGACGAAGAGCATCAGGGGCTCGCGCCAGCCGAACTGTTCGCCAGGCTCAAGG
CGAGCATGCCCGACGGCGAGGATCTCGTCGTGACCCATGGCGATGCCTGCTTGCCGAATATCATGGTGGA
AAATGGCCGCTTTTCTGGATTCATCGACTGTGGCCGGCTGGGTGTGGCGGACCGCTATCAGGACATAGCG
TTGGCTACCCGTGATATTGCTGAAGAGCTTGGCGGCGAATGGGCTGACCGCTTCCTCGTGCTTTACGGTA
TCGCCGCTCCCGATTCGCAGCGCATCGCCTTCTATCGCCTTCTTGACGAGTTCTTCTGAGCGGGACTCTG
GGGTTCGAAATGACCGACCAAGCGACGCCCAACCTGCCATCACGAGATTTCGATTCCACCGCCGCCTTCT
ATGAAAGGTTGGGCTTCGGAATCGTTTTCCGGGACGCCGGCTGGATGATCCTCCAGCGCGGGGATCTCAT
GCTGGAGTTCTTCGCCCACCCTAGGGGGAGGCTAACTGAAACACGGAAGGAGACAATACCGGAAGGAACC
CGCGCTATGACGGCAATAAAAAGACAGAATAAAACGCACGGTGTTGGGTCGTTTGTTCATAAACGCGGGG
TTCGGTCCCAGGGCTGGCACTCTGTCGATACCCCACCGAGACCCCATTGGGGCCAATACGCCCGCGTTTC
TTCCTTTTCCCCACCCCACCCCCCAAGTTCGGGTGAAGGCCCAGGGCTCGCAGCCAACGTCGGGGCGGCA
GGCCCTGCCATAGCCTCAGGTTACTCATATATACTTTAGATTGATTTAAAACTTCATTTTTAATTTAAAA
GGATCTAGGTGAAGATCCTTTTTGATAATCTCATGACCAAAATCCCTTAACGTGAGTTTTCGTTCCACTG
AGCGTCAGACCCCGTA
Features (pLannotate 1.2.2; 16 found; start..end, strand, type, name):
     21..609     +  rep_origin     ori: high-copy-number ColE1/pMB1/pBR322/pUC origin of replication
    784..1087    +  enhancer       CMV enhancer: human cytomegalovirus immediate early enhancer
   1088..1291    +  promoter       CMV promoter: human cytomegalovirus (CMV) immediate early promoter
   1314..1338    +  misc_feature   MCS (fragment): multiple cloning site
   1339..5352    +  CDS            PFAS: PUR4_HUMAN - Also known as KIAA0361. Experimental evidence at protein level: Swiss-Prot protein existence level 1. Phosphoribosylformylglycinamidine synthase involved in the purines biosynthetic pathway. Catalyzes the ATP-dependent conversion of formylglycinamide ribonucleotide (FGAR) and glutamine to yield formylglycinamidine ribonucleotide (FGAM) and glutamate (By similarity). From Homo sapiens (Human).
   5353..5381    +  misc_feature   MCS (fragment): multiple cloning site
   5395..6075    +  CDS            mEos2: monomeric variant of green-to-red photoswitchable fluorescent protein EosFP (McKinney et al., 2009)
   6091..6174    +  CDS            large T antigen (fragment): large T antigen from SV40 (simian virus 40)
   6197..6318    +  polyA_signal   SV40 poly(A) signal: SV40 polyadenylation signal
   6352..6780    -  rep_origin     f1 ori (sequence partly withheld): f1 bacteriophage origin of replication; arrow indicates direction of (+) strand synthesis
   6807..6911    +  promoter       AmpR promoter: bla
   6913..7270    +  promoter       SV40 promoter: SV40 enhancer and early promoter
   7305..8099    +  CDS            NeoR/KanR: aminoglycoside phosphotransferase from Tn5; aph(3')-II (or nptII); confers resistance to neomycin, kanamycin, and G418 (Geneticin®)
   8120..8272    +  CDS            ble (fragment): BLE_KLEPN - Experimental evidence at protein level: Swiss-Prot protein existence level 1. Binding protein with a strong affinity to the bleomycin family of antibiotics. Binds to CL990; an antimitotic-antibiotic compound. From Klebsiella pneumoniae.
   8331..8378    +  polyA_signal   HSV TK poly(A) signal: herpes simplex virus thymidine kinase polyadenylation signal (Cole and Stacy, 1985)
   8469..8485    -  polyA_signal   bGH poly(A) signal (fragment): bovine growth hormone polyadenylation signal
