[The description below was written by a language model from this plasmid's Addgene catalogue record and pLannotate feature annotations shown in this document.]
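Description:
pFGAMS-mEos2 is an 8.7 kb mammalian expression plasmid built on the pmEos2-N1 backbone, an N1-style vector in which a gene of interest is cloned upstream of, and in frame with, a fluorescent protein. It replicates in E. coli from a high-copy ColE1/pUC-type origin and also carries an f1 phage origin. A single NeoR/KanR (Tn5 aminoglycoside phosphotransferase) cassette serves both hosts: a bacterial bla-type promoter drives it for kanamycin selection in bacteria, while the adjacent SV40 enhancer/early promoter and an HSV TK polyadenylation signal allow G418 selection of transfected mammalian cells. Short annotated fragments of SV40 large T antigen, ble and a bGH poly(A) signal appear to be backbone remnants rather than functional elements.

The payload is the 4,014 bp human PFAS coding sequence (also called FGAMS or FGAR-AT), inserted between the BglII and SalI sites of the multiple cloning site, with both sites retained. PFAS encodes phosphoribosylformylglycinamidine synthase, the de novo purine biosynthesis enzyme that converts FGAR and glutamine to FGAM and glutamate in an ATP-dependent reaction. Transcription is driven by the human CMV immediate-early enhancer and promoter and terminated by the SV40 poly(A) signal. A short linker derived from the cloning site joins the PFAS reading frame to a C-terminal mEos2, a monomeric green-to-red photoswitchable fluorescent protein suited to photoactivation-based single-molecule localization imaging.

The plasmid is intended for expressing the FGAMS-mEos2 fusion in mammalian cells. The associated publication concerns the spatial colocalization and functional link of purinosomes with mitochondria, consistent with use of this fusion as a fluorescent marker for imaging purine-biosynthetic enzyme assemblies.
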