Addgene plasmid #105128: pFGAMS-mEos2
Purpose: Expresses human FGAMS-mEos2 fusion in mammalian cells
Depositing lab: Stephen Benkovic. Depositing organization: Pennsylvania State University. Publication: Spatial colocalization and functional link of purinosomes with mitochondria. French JB, Jones SA, Deng H, Pedley AM, Kim D, Chan CY, Hu H, Pugh RJ, Zhao H, Zhang Y, Huang TJ, Fang Y, Zhuang X, Benkovic SJ. Science. 2016 Feb 12;351(6274):733-7. doi: 10.1126/science.aac6054. PubMed 26912862.
Backbone
  Vector backbone: pmEos2-N1
  Backbone manufacturer: Loren Looger
  Vector type: Mammalian Expression
  Selectable markers: Neomycin (select with G418)
Growth in bacteria
  Bacterial resistance: Kanamycin, 50 μg/mL
  Growth temperature: 37°C
  Growth strain: DH5alpha
  Copy number: Unknown
Gene/Insert
  Gene/Insert name: PFAS (alt name: FGAMS)
  Species: H. sapiens (human)
  Insert size (bp): 4014
  GenBank ID: NM_012393
  Entrez Gene: PFAS (a.k.a. FGAMS, FGAR-AT, FGARAT, GATD8, PURL)
  Promoter: CMV
  Tag / fusion protein: mEos2 (C terminal on backbone)
  Cloning method: Restriction Enzyme; 5′ cloning site BglII (not destroyed); 3′ cloning site SalI (not destroyed)
  Sequencing primers: 5′ CGCAAATGGGCGGTAGGCGTG
Terms and licenses: Academic/Nonprofit Terms; Industry Terms: Not Available to Industry
How to cite: pFGAMS-mEos2 was a gift from Stephen Benkovic (Addgene plasmid # 105128 ; http://n2t.net/addgene:105128 ; RRID:Addgene_105128)
