>Addgene plasmid #105128 | pFGAMS-mEos2 | depositor partial sequence | sequence record 201736 | CMV promoter through mEos2 gene
GCTACCGGACTCAGATCTCATGTCCCCAGTCCTTCACTTCTATGTTCGTCCCTCTGGCCATGAGGGGGCA
GCCCCTGGACACACTCGGAGGAAACTGCAAGGGAAACTGCCAGAGCTGCAGGGCGTCGAGACTGAACTGT
GCTACAACGTGAACTGGACAGCTGAGGCCCTCCCCAGTGCTGAGGAGACAAAGAAGCTGATGTGGCTGTT
TGGTTGCCCCTTACTGCTGGATGATGTTGCTCGGGAGTCCTGGCTCCTTCCTGGCTCCAATGACCTGCTG
CTGGAGGTCGGGCCCAGGCTGAACTTCTCCACCCCAACATCCACCAACATCGTGTCAGTGTGCCGCGCCA
CTGGGCTGGGGCCTGTGGATCGTGTGGAGACCACCCGGCGCTACCGGCTCTCGTTTGCCCACCCCCCGTC
AGCTGAGGTGGAAGCCATTGCTCTGGCTACCCTGCACGACCGGATGACAGAGCAGCACTTCCCCCATCCC
ATCCAGAGTTTCTCCCCTGAGAGCATGCCGGAACCCCTCAATGGCCCTATCAATATACTGGGTGAGGGCC
GGCTTGCGCTGGAGAAGGCCAACCAGGAGCTTGGTCTGGCTTTAGACTCTTGGGACCTAGACTTCTACAC
CAAGCGCTTCCAGGAGCTACAGCGGAACCCGAGCACTGTGGAGGCCTTTGACTTGGCGCAGTCCAATAGC
GAGCACAGCCGACACTGGTTCTTCAAGGGCCAGCTCCACGTGGATGGGCAGAAGCTGGTGCACTCACTGT
TTGAGTCCATCATGAGCACCCAGGAATCCTCGAACCCCAACAACGTCCTCAAATTCTGTGATAACAGCAG
TGCAATCCAGGGAAAGGAAGTCCGATTCCTACGGCCTGAGGACCCCACACGGCCAAGCCGCTTCCAGCAA
CAGCAAGGGCTGAGACATGTTGTCTTCACAGCAGAGACTCACAACTTTCCCACAGGAGTATGCCCCTTTA
GTGGTGCAACCACTGGCACAGGGGGCCGGATTCGAGATGTCCAGTGCACAGGCCGCGGGGCCCACGTGGT
GGCTGGCACTGCCGGCTATTGCTTTGGAAATCTGCATATTCCAGGTTACAATCTGCCCTGGGAGGATCCA
AGCTTCCAGTATCCTGGGAATTTTGCCCGGCCCCTGGAGGTTGCCATTGAAGCCAGTAATGGAGCTTCTG
ACTATGGCAACAAGTTTGGGGAACCAGTGCTGGCTGGCTTCGCCCGCTCCTTGGGCCTCCAGCTCCCAGA
CGGCCAGCGGCGTGAGTGGATCAAGCCCATCATGTTTAGTGGGGGCATTGGGTCCATGGAAGCTGACCAC
ATAAGCAAGGAGGCCCCAGAGCCAGGCATGGAAGTTGTAAAGGTTGGAGGTCCCGTCTACAGGATTGGAG
TTGGAGGTGGAGCTGCTTCATCTGTGCAGGTGCAGGGAGATAACACCAGTGACCTGGACTTTGGGGCTGT
GCAGCGAGGAGACCCGGAGATGGAACAGAAGATGAACCGTGTGATCAGGGCTTGTGTGGAGGCCCCCAAG
GGAAACCCCATCTGCAGCCTTCATGATCAGGGCGCTGGTGGCAATGGCAATGTCCTAAAAGAGCTGAGTG
ACCCAGCTGGAGCCATCATTTACACCAGCCGCTTCCAGCTTGGGGACCCAACCCTGAATGCCCTGGAAAT
CTGGGGGGCTGAGTACCAGGAATCAAATGCTCTTCTGCTGAGGTCCCCCAACCGGGACTTCCTGACTCAT
GTCAGTGCCCGTGAACGTTGCCCGGCTTGCTTCGTGGGCACCATCACTGGAGACCGGAGAATAGTGCTGG
TGGACGATCGGGAGTGTCCTGTCAGAAGAAATGGCCAGGGGGATGCCCCCCCGACACCCCTGCCAACCCC
TGTGGACCTGGAGCTCGAATGGGTGCTGGGCAAGATGCCTCGGAAGGAGTTCTTCCTGCAGAGGAAGCCC
CCCATGCTGCAGCCTCTGGCCTTGCCCCCAGGGCTGAGCGTGCACCAGGCTCTGGAGAGGGTTCTGAGGC
TGCCCGCCGTGGCCAGCAAGCGCTACCTCACCAATAAGGTGGACCGCTCCGTGGGAGGCCTGGTGGCCCA
GCAGCAGTGCGTGGGGCCCCTGCAAACTCCTCTGGCAGATGTAGCGGTTGTGGCACTGAGCCATGAGGAG
CTCATAGGGGCTGCCACAGCCTTGGGAGAACAGCCAGTCAAGAGCCTGCTGGACCCAAAAGTCGCCGCCC
GGCTGGCCGTGGCCGAAGCCCTCACCAACCTGGTGTTTGCTCTGGTCACTGACCTCCGGGATGTGAAGTG
TAGCGGGAACTGGATGTGGGCAGCCAAGCTCCCAGGGGAGGGCGCAGCTTTGGCGGATGCCTGTGAGGCT
ATGGTGGCAGTGATGGCAGCCCTGGGTGTGGCAGTGGATGGTGGCAAGGACTCCCTCAGCATGGCTGCTC
GGGTTGGCACTGAGACCGTGCGGGCTCCTGGGTCACTGGTCATCTCAGCCTATGCCGTCTGCCCAGACAT
CACAGCCACTGTGACCCCAGACCTCAAGCATCCTGAAGGGAGAGGCCATCTGCTCTATGTGGCTCTGAGC
CCTGGGCAGCACCGGCTCGGGGGCACAGCTCTGGCCCAGTGCTTCTCCCAGCTTGGGGAACACCCTCCAG
ACCTGGACCTTCCTGAGAACTTGGTGCGGGCCTTCAGCATCACTCAGGGGCTGCTGAAAGACCGCCTCCT
CTGCTCAGGCCACGATGTCAGTGACGGAGGCCTCGTCACATGCCTGCTGGAGATGGCCTTTGCTGGAAAT
TGCGGGCTACAGGTGGATGTGCCTGTCCCCAGGGTTGATGTCCTGTCTGTGCTGTTCGCTGAGGAGCCAG
GCCTCGTGCTGGAGGTGCAGGAGCCAGACCTGGCCCAGGTGCTGAAGCGTTACCGGGATGCTGGCCTCCA
TTGCCTGGAGCTGGGCCACACAGGCGAGGCCGGGCCCCACGCCATGGTCCGGGTGTCAGTGAACGGGGCT
GTGGTTCTGGAGGAGCCTGTTGGGGAGCTGCGAGCCCTCTGGGAGGAGACGAGTTTCCAGCTGGACCGGC
TACAGGCAGAGCCTCGCTGTGTGGCAGAGGAGGAACGGGGCCTGAGGGAGCGGATGGGGCCCAGCTATTG
CCTGCCCCCCACCTTTCCCAAAGCCTCCGTGCCCCGTGAGCCTGGTGGTCCCAGCCCCCGAGTCGCCATC
TTGCGAGAGGAGGGCAGTAATGGAGACCGGGAGATGGCCGATGCCTTCCACTTAGCTGGGTTTGAGGTAT
GGGACGTGACCATGCAGGACCTCTGCTCTGGGGCAATTGGGCTGGACACTTTCCGTGGCGTGGCCTTCGT
GGGCGGCTTCAGCTATGCAGATGTCCTGGGCTCTGCCAAAGGGTGGGCAGCTGCTGTGACCTTTCATCCC
AGGGCTGGGGCTGAGCTGAGGCGCTTCCGGAAGCGGCCAGACACCTTCAGCCTGGGCGTGTGTAATGGCT
GTCAACTGCTGGCTCTGCTCGGCTGGGTGGGAGGCGACCCCAATGAGGATGCTGCAGAGATGGGCCCTGA
CTCCCAGCCAGCCCGGCCAGGCCTTCTGCTACGCCACAACCTGTCTGGGCGCTACGAGTCTCGCTGGGCC
AGCGTGCGTGTGGGGCCTGGGCCAGCCCTGATGCTGCGAGGGATGGAGGGCGCCGTGCTGCCCGTGTGGA
GTGCGCACGGGGAAGGTTACGTAGCATTTTCTTCTCCGGAACTCCAAGCTCAGATTGAGGCCAGGGGCTT
GGCTCCACTGCACTGGGCTGATGATGACGGGAACCCCACAGAGCAGTACCCTCTGAATCCCAATGGGTCC
CCAGGGGGCGTGGCTGGCATCTGCTCCTGTGATGGCCGCCACCTGGCTGTCATGCCTCACCCTGAGCGGG
CCGTTAGGCCTTGGCAGTGGGCATGGCGACCCCCTCCATTTGATACTCTGACCACCTCCCCCTGGCTCCA
GCTCTTTATCAATGCCCGAAACTGGACCCTGGAAGGGAGCTGCCAGTCGACGGTACCGCGGGCCCGGGAT
CCACCGGTCGCCACCATGAGTGCGATTAAGCCAGACATGAAGATCAAACTCCGTATGGAAGGCAACGTAA
ACGGGCACCACTTTGTGATCGACGGAGATGGTACAGGCAAGCCTTTTGAGGGAAAACAGAGTATGGATCT
TGAAGTCAAAGAGGGCGGACCTCTGCCTTTTGCCTTTGATATCCTGACCACTGCATTCCATTACGGCAAC
AGGGTATTCGCCAAATATCCAGACAACATACAAGACTATTTTAAGCAGTCGTTTCCTAAGGGGTATTCGT
GGGAACGAAGCTTGACTTTCGAANACNGGGGCATTTGCATTGCCAGAAACGACATAACAATGGAAAGGGG
ACACTTTCTATAATAAAGTTCGATTTTATGGTACCAACTTTCCCGCCAATGGTCCAGTTATGCAGAAGAA
GACGCTGAAATGGGAGCCCTCCACTGAGAAAATGTATGTGCGTGATGGAGTGCTGACGGGTGATATTCAT
ATGGCTTTGTTGCTTGAAGGAAATGCCCATTACCGATGTGACTTCAGAACTACTTACAAAGCTAAGGAGA
AGGGTGTCAAGTTACCAGGCTACCACTTTGTGGACCACTGCATTGAGATTTTAAGCCATGACAAAGATTA
CAACAAGGTTAAGCTGTATGAGCATGCTGTTGCTCATTCTGGATTGCCTGACAATGCCAGACGATAAGCG
GCCGCGACTCTAGATCATAATCAGCCATACCACATTTGTAGAGGTTTTACTTGCTTTAAAAAACCTCCCA
CACCTCCCCCCGAACCTGAAACATAAAATGAATGCAATTGTTTGTTGTTAACTT
